>Addgene plasmid #129538 | pALS297 (ttTi5605-MCS loxP::Prps-27::NeoR::unc-54-3ʹutr::loxP) | addgene full sequence | sequence record 258304 | Addgene NGS Result
GGGCCCTGTCGGATTATGGGCTCTTCTTTTATCCTCTACTTTCTTTCTAGAAAATGCAAATGTTGAGTCA
GAAATTGCTGAATGGAGTACAACTGCAATGGGTTTAGCTTATGTTTCTGGAACAATTACTGGTGGAATTG
TGATTGAAAAGTAAGGTTATATTTCATTTCAATAAATGTTACCACAGTATAACAAAAACAAGTTACATTG
TTCAGAGTATGTCTGAATGTATTATTATTATTGTATTTGTGCATCAGTACTGTAGTTGTACTGAAGAAGG
GTTTAAAATAATCTCAACGTTTTTAAGACGAGTTAGTGAGAATACGGTCGCAGTTAGGATGTTTGGACAT
AGTTTTATTAGATAATCGTGAACTAACTCACTATAAAAACCCGCTAACTCATTGAATAAGATAGTTTTAA
ACGTTCAAAATTTGAAGACAAAATTGTATGAATAAGTTTACAGAGTTGGTCGACGCAAGCTTCTCCTTCT
CTTCACATTTCTCAATAATTTAGCTCTAATTGCATTCGTATTCTTCGCAAAAATACGTATTCTGATTGAC
CCGATGAAATACGGATGCCTAGTTGCATTGATCATCTACGGTTATACTTATGGGTGAGGTTTTTCAAATA
TATTTTGATTTAATCGAATAATGAAATTTCAGAACTGGAGTTGGTCCAATTTCGTGGTTTATATCCTCTG
AACTGGTACCTCAAAAACATCGTAGTATTGCTCAATCTGTGGCATATTCAATGAATACTGTAATGGTGGT
TATCAGTACATTTACAGTATTACCTCTATATTCCGTTATTGGTAGTTATGCTTTCCTTATTCTATATTCA
ATTCCTTCATTTATAAGTATGCTTATATTATTTCGCTACTTACCGGAAACCAAAGGACGAGAGATTCATG
ATATTGTGAATGAACTTAAAAAAAAATGAAAACCTTTGAAAACGTTCATACGGCCGAAATTTTACTTGAT
CGAGCCAATTGAACTTTTGTTAAGACTTACAGAAAAGTGAGAGATTTTGTTACAAAAAAGTGAGAAAAAA
GCGAAAATGAACAGGAAAAAGAAGAAAAATACACCCGAAGTATCATATAAAAATTAAAAAGATTGTTTGA
CCTGGCGGAACTTTTTTGCAAAAACTCTGAATATCCATGGCACATGCTTCGTGCAAAACAGGATCCAAAT
GAATATCAACAAGAGATTCTTGAAGACGACGAGCCACTTGCTCAGAGCATTGCTTATCTCGAATGAGACC
CTTGTTAAAATCATTTTTCAAACATTATATGACATTGTCGAAATGTCCTCCTGATTCCATGATGGTAGCA
AACTCACTTCGTCTTAAGGCCTTGACTAGAGGGTACCAGAGCTCACCTAGGTATTCCTCGAGACGTACGG
TGCGCGTATAACTTCGTATAGCATACATTATACGAAGTTATATGGCACCTTAACATTTCTAAATTTTAGT
TTAATAAAAAAATTTTAAAATAATACGAGTTTTGAGACTAACTTTCAATAAAAACCAAAAAATTGCTTCA
AAAAAGAGCTCGCGCCGATTTACGATAAACACAGCGCGCTACGACACTCCGAAAACCGCGCCGCACCATT
ACATTCTCCGCCCCACCGCACGGTTTGCGGAAGGCGATGAAATTGCTGGGCCTAAAATTTTAACCCTTTT
TTTCCCGTTTTTCAACTGTTTTCCCGATTTTTTCGATATTTTTTTCAGGTTTTTAGTTAGAAAAGTATAT
AAAAATTGCATTATTTGTAGTTTTCGCTCGTAATTTGTGATAGAAAACGGCCAATTTGCCTAGATTTGTG
ATTCTACCAAGTGGAATTTTTGGGAAAATATCAATATTCCACGATTTTTATTCAAATCATAACGTTTCGA
AATTATCAGCTTAAATAAAACTAAAATAAATAATAAAATACTAAAAACCCTGAATTTCTCGGTTCTCGGT
TCAGCTTGAGTTCGTTCTATACACGTTATCGATTTTTGTCATTTCGTTTAATCATGGGTTTTGATTCATT
TTAAATATGAAATTTGATTTATTCCTCGTTTCGAAGTTGGTTTGTCTTGTCCGGCCGGTAAACAAATGTT
ATTAAAAAAAATAATAAATTTCGAAATTTTTCGTAATGTTCCGCAATCGTGTTTTTCCGTTTATCTCGTC
TTCCCTTCCTTCAAATATACTATTTATTTTCTCAATTCACATATTTTCAGCCAGCCCTGCTCAACAAGTG
GAATAAAAATGATTGAACAAGATGGATTGCACGCAGGTTCTCCGGCCGCTTGGGTGGAGAGGCTATTCGG
CTATGACTGGGCACAACAGACAATCGGCTGCTCTGATGCCGCCGTGTTCCGGCTGTCAGCGCAGGGGCGC
CCGGTTCTTTTTGTCAAGACCGACCTGTCCGGTGCCCTGAATGAACTGCAGGACGAGGCAGCGCGGCTAT
CGTGGCTGGCCACGACGGGCGTTCCTTGCGCAGCTGTGCTCGACGTTGTCACTGAAGCGGGAAGGGACTG
GCTGCTATTGGGCGAAGTGCCGGGGCAGGATCTCCTGTCATCTCACCTTGCTCCTGCCGAGAAAGTATCC
ATCATGGCTGATGCAATGCGGCGGCTGCATACGCTTGATCCGGCTACCTGCCCATTCGACCACCAAGCGA
AACATCGCATCGAGCGAGCACGTACTCGGATGGAAGCCGGTCTTGTCGATCAGGATGATCTGGACGAAGA
GCATCAGGGGCTCGCACCAGCCGAACTGTTCGCCAGGCTCAAGGCGCGCATGCCCGACGGCGAGGATCTC
GTCGTGACCCATGGCGATGCCTGCTTGCCGAATATCATGGTGGAAAATGGCCGCTTTTCTGGATTCATCG
ACTGTGGCCGGCTGGGTGTGGCGGACCGCTATCAGGACATAGCGTTGGCTACCCGTGATATTGCTGAAGA
GCTTGGCGGCGAATGGGCTGACCGCTTCCTCGTGCTTTACGGTATCGCCGCTCCCGATTCGCAGCGCATC
GCCTTCTATCGCCTTCTTGACGAGTTCTTCTGAGTCCAATTACTCTTCAACATCCCTACATGCTCTTTCT
CCCTGTGCTCCCACCCCCTATTTTTGTTATTATCAAAAAACTTCTCTTAATTTCTTTGTTTTTTAGCTTC
TTTTAAGCCACCTCTAACAATGAAATTGTGTAGATTCAAAAATAGAATTAATTCGTAATAAAAAGTCGAA
AAAAATTGTGCTCCCTCCCCCCATTAATAATAATTCTATCCCAAAATCTACACAATGTTCTGTGTACACT
TCTTATGTTTTTTACTTCTGATAAATTTTTTTGAAACATCATAGAAAAAACCGCACACAAAATACCTTAT
CATATGTTACGTTTCAGTTTATGACCGCAATTTTTATTTCTTCGCACGTCTGGGCCTCTCATGACGTCAA
ATCATGCTCATCGTGAAAAAGTTTTGGAGTATTTTTGGAATTTTTCAATCAAGTGAAAGTTTATGAAATT
AATTTTCCTGCTTTTGCTTTTTGGGGTTTCCCCTATTGTTTGTCAAGATTTCGAGGACGGCGTTTTTCTT
GCTAAAATCACAAGTATTGATGAGCACGATGCAAGAAAGATCGGAAGAAGGTTTGGGTTTGAGGCTCAGT
GGAAGGTGAGTAGAAGTTGATAATTTGAAAGTGGAGTAGTGTCTATGGGGTTTTTGCCTTAAATGACAGA
ATACATTCCCAATATACCAAACATAACTGTTTCTCATAACTTCGTATAGCATACATTATACGAAGTTATA
GATCTGCCCACTAGTGAGTCGTATTATAAGTGCAAGTAAGATCAGTGTTTGTTTCGATATCAGTCTGTTT
CGTAACGGTCTTCTGTATAACTACAAAAAAGAATAAAAAACCGTATCACAACTGAGAAAAAAGACAAAAC
TTATTGAACAGTGTTCCTTTCAAAAAATTATTTTGTAAAAAATCGAGTTTTTCTCCAAAATAACGCACGC
AATCAAAAACAAGAAAACTAACGTGTTCTCCTGGGCGTGGAACTCCTTATCAAGATTACCATTATTGTCT
GTCAGAATTGATATTTCAATTATTTCATATCTAGACAAACCCGGGTGTCTTGCATTTATTAGTACTGTGA
GTTTACATACAAACGAGGCTTACTCAGATAACATAGAGTCACCTCTAATTAGCAAAAACCCATTTCTAAT
TAGCTATTTCGACCAGTTCTAAAGTCACCGTAATTAGAAATGGTTTTTGTAGCTTTTCTAATTAGAAATG
ACCCCGAGATAAGTGAAATATGGCATTTTCTGGGTTTTCTAGTAAGAAATGATCCCGCACGTAGTGATTC
CGCGTTACAAGCCAAATTCAAATTAAAAAAGTATATTACACAATTCAAGTTACATTATTTTCAGGAAACA
ATGGCGAAGAGCAAAGCAGAGATTCAAAAGGAGGAAAGAGACAACAGATATGAACGAAGACTTCTTGAAA
AGAGAAAGAGACATGAGGTGAGTAACCATGATAATAAATAATCAAGTAAGGGCTATAGATTTATAAATTC
TGGAGTTAACAGTTTCGAAAAAAAGTAGTTTTCATATGTGCGAAGGAATATCAAAAATAGGGGAATAGCC
TAAACGAGTGAGAAAATTAAATGTTTGTTATTTTTTCAAAAATGTCTGCAGGGCCGTTATCCTTTCAAAT
GCACTCTATCAAACATAGATCATATCCATCATATCTTATCCAGAATTTATATCATATCCAAGATTGAGAG
CGTTTCAAGGAAAATCTCAAACAACCATACAATTTTGTAGATCGACAACAAGGCCTCCACTTCTTCATCG
ATGGCCTCTGCAGCACCTGCACCACCAAGTTTGTATTTTTCATATTAATATAAAGTGAGCCACGCATAGT
CGTTTTTAGGATTTTTGCCAGATCGATGTCGCGCAAACAGACTGTTTTTTTTTCTTTGAAAGCCGTGCGT
GACATGGGCCACGGATTGTAACGCCGCGCTGGATGGATAAAAATTTATTCAGTTTTTTAGCCTTTACAAA
ATATGGTTCGACTACTTTCTTTATTTTTACATTTTTATAGGTGCTCATTGAGCTGAGATATTTTGGGTAT
AATCGGAAAATCGCTGATTTTGGTCATTTTTCTGCACTAAAGATTACACAAAAAGTTCAGTATTTAGATT
CATTGTTGAAAATTGGGGATGATCTACAGATACATATCGCCGTGTTCAAAAACACACGTGCTGTGACGTC
GTGACTGGGGAAAACCCTGGCGTTACCCAACTTAATCGCCTTGCAGCACATCCCCCTTTCGCCAGCTGGC
GTAATAGCGAAGAGGCCCGCACCGATCGCCCTTCCCAACAGTTGCGCAGCCTGAATGGCGAATGGCGCCT
GATGCGGTATTTTCTCCTTACGCATCTGTGCGGTATTTCACACCGCATATGGTGCACTCTCAGTGCAATC
TGCTCTGATGCCGCATAGTTAAGCCAGCCCCGACACCCGCCAACACCCGCTGACGCGCCCTGACGGGCTT
GTCTGCTCCCGGCATCCGCTTACAGACAAGCTGTGACCGTCTCCGGGAGCTGCATGTGTCAGAGGTTTTC
ACCGTCATCACCGAAACGCGCGAGACGAAAGGGCCTCGTGATACGCCTATTTTTATAGGTTAATGTCATG
ATAATAATGGTTTCTTAGACGTCAGGTGGCACTTTTCGGGGAAATGTGCGCGGAACCCCTATTTGTTTAT
TTTTCTAAATACATTCAAATATGTATCCGCTCATGAGACAATAACCCTGATAAATGCTTCAATAATATTG
AAAAAGGAAGAGTATGAGTATTCAACATTTCCGTGTCGCCCTTATTCCCTTTTTTGCGGCATTTTGCCTT
CCTGTTTTTGCTCACCCAGAAACGCTGGTGAAAGTAAAAGATGCTGAAGATCAGTTGGGTGCACGAGTGG
GTTACATCGAACTGGATCTCAACAGCGGTAAGATCCTTGAGAGTTTTCGCCCCGAAGAACGTTTTCCAAT
GATGAGCACTTTTAAAGTTCTGCTATGTGGCGCGGTATTATCCCGTATTGACGCCGGGCAAGAGCAACTC
GGTCGCCGCATACACTATTCTCAGAATGACTTGGTTGAGTACTCACCAGTCACAGAAAAGCATCTTACGG
ATGGCATGACAGTAAGAGAATTATGCAGTGCTGCCATAACCATGAGTGATAACACTGCGGCCAACTTACT
TCTGACAACGATCGGAGGACCGAAGGAGCTAACCGCTTTTTTGCACAACATGGGGGATCATGTAACTCGC
CTTGATCGTTGGGAACCGGAGCTGAATGAAGCCATACCAAACGACGAGCGTGACACCACGATGCCTGTAG
CAATGGCAACAACGTTGCGCAAACTATTAACTGGCGAACTACTTACTCTAGCTTCCCGGCAACAATTAAT
AGACTGGATGGAGGCGGATAAAGTTGCAGGACCACTTCTGCGCTCGGCCCTTCCGGCTGGCTGGTTTATT
GCTGATAAATCTGGAGCCGGTGAGCGTGGGTCTCGCGGTATCATTGCAGCACTGGGGTCAGATGGTAAGC
CCTCCCGTATCGTAGTTATCTACACGACGGGGAGTCAGGCAACTATGGATGAACGAAATAGACAGATCGC
TGAGATAGGTGCCTCACTGATTAAGCATTGGTAACTGTCAGACCAAGTTTACTCATATATACTTTAGATT
GATTTAAAACTTCATTTTTAATTTAAAAGGATCTAGGTGAAGATCCTTTTTGATAATCTCATGACCAAAA
TCCCTTAACGTGAGTTTTCGTTCCACTGAGCGTCAGACCCCGTAGAAAAGATCAAAGGATCTTCTTGAGA
TCCTTTTTTTCTGCGCGTAATCTGCTGCTTGCAAACAAAAAAACCACCGCTACCAGCGGTGGTTTGTTTG
CCGGATCAAGAGCTACCAACTCTTTTTCCGAAGGTAACTGGCTTCAGCAGAGCGCAGATACCAAATACTG
TTCTTCTAGTGTAGCCGTAGTTAGGCCACCACTTCAAGAACTCTGTAGCACCGCCTACATACCTCGCTCT
GCTAATCCTGTTACCAGTGGCTGCTGCCAGTGGCGATAAGTCGTGTCTTACCGGGTTGGACTCAAGACGA
TAGTTACCGGATAAGGCGCAGCGGTCGGGCTGAACGGGGGGTTCGTGCACACAGCCCAGCTTGGAGCGAA
CGACCTACACCGAACTGAGATACCTACAGCGTGAGCTATGAGAAAGCGCCACGCTTCCCGAAGGGAGAAA
GGCGGACAGGTATCCGGTAAGCGGCAGGGTCGGAACAGGAGAGCGCACGAGGGAGCTTCCAGGGGGAAAC
GCCTGGTATCTTTATAGTCCTGTCGGGTTTCGCCACCTCTGACTTGAGCGTCGATTTTTGTGATGCTCGT
CAGGGGGGCGGAGCCTATGGAAAAACGCCAGCAACGCGGCCTTTTTACGGTTCCTGGTCTTTTGCTGGCC
TTTTGCTCACATGTTCTTTCCTGCGTTATCCCCTGATTCTGTGGATAACCGTATTACCGCCTTTGAGTGA
GCTGATACCAGCGGATAACAATTTCACA
Features (pLannotate 1.2.2; 12 found; start..end, strand, type, name):
    620..636     -  CDS            M13 gene XI (fragment): pXI; XI; phage assembly
   1114..1329    -  CDS            GSLG1_CAEEL (fragment): Experimental evidence at protein level: Swiss-Prot protein existence level 1. From Caenorhabditis elegans.
   1408..1441    +  protein_bind   loxP: Cre-mediated recombination occurs in the 8-bp core sequence (GCATACAT). Cre recombinase
   2249..3040    +  CDS            neo: KKA2_KLEPN - Also known as kan, nptII. Experimental evidence at protein level: Swiss-Prot protein existence level 1. Resistance to kanamycin, neomycin, paromomycin, ribostamycin, butirosin and gentamicin B. From Klebsiella pneumoniae.
   3493..3645    +  CDS            aex-5 (fragment): AEX5_CAEEL - Also known as kpc-3 From Caenorhabditis elegans.
   3746..3779    +  protein_bind   loxP: Cre-mediated recombination occurs in the 8-bp core sequence (GCATACAT). Cre recombinase
   5246..5382    +  CDS            lacZα (fragment): LacZα fragment of β-galactosidase; lacZ fragment
   5388..5487    -  misc_feature   bom (fragment): basis of mobility region from pBR322
   5589..5624    -  CDS            rop (fragment): Rop protein, which maintains plasmids at low copy number; rop
   5719..5823    +  promoter       AmpR promoter: bla
   5824..6684    +  CDS            AmpR: β-lactamase; bla; confers resistance to ampicillin, carbenicillin, and related antibiotics
   6855..7443    +  rep_origin     ori: high-copy-number ColE1/pMB1/pBR322/pUC origin of replication
