[The description below was written by a language model from this plasmid's Addgene catalogue record and pLannotate feature annotations shown in this document.]
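Description:
pALS297 is an empty targeting backbone for Mos1-mediated single-copy insertion (mosSCI) in Caenorhabditis elegans, derived by Gibson cloning from pCFJ151. It is a 7,588 nt high-copy plasmid propagated in E. coli through a ColE1/pUC-type origin and selected with ampicillin via the bla gene and its promoter. Short fragments of lacZα, bom and rop detected in the annotation are backbone remnants.

According to its name and stated purpose, the plasmid provides a multiple cloning site for a user's transgene. It also carries sequence directing integration at the ttTi5605 Mos1 site, or at oxTi354. The feature table does not explicitly label homology arms or the cloning site. It does pick up a C. elegans genomic fragment (a GSLG1_CAEEL match) just outside the first loxP site, which may belong to the flanking genomic sequence. The distinguishing element is the worm selection cassette: a neomycin phosphotransferase coding sequence (NeoR) that the name places under the rps-27 promoter with the unc-54 3′UTR. The neo reading frame lies between two loxP sites in the same orientation. A short aex-5 match downstream of neo probably reflects genomic sequence carried along with the 3′UTR segment.

G418 resistance is a dominant drug selection, so insertions can be recovered in an otherwise wild-type background rather than relying on rescue of a mutant phenotype. The directly repeated loxP sites then allow Cre recombinase to excise the NeoR cassette, leaving the single-copy transgene and one loxP site behind. The plasmid is used to build defined, single-copy transgenic worm lines with a removable marker.
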