Addgene plasmid #129538: pALS297 (ttTi5605-MCS loxP::Prps-27::NeoR::unc-54-3ʹutr::loxP)
Purpose: (Empty Backbone) modified pCFJ151 for C. elegans mosSCI at ttTi5605 or oxTi354 in otherwise wild-type background; floxed NeoR selection
Depositing lab: Arneet Saltzman. Depositing organization: University of Toronto. Publication: Tools for Mos1-mediated single copy insertion (mosSCI) with excisable unc-119(+) or NeoR (G418) selection cassettes. Aram R, MacGillivray K, Li C, Saltzman A. MicroPubl Biol. 2019 Aug 27;2019. doi: 10.17912/micropub.biology.000146. PubMed 32550440.
Backbone
  Vector backbone: pCFJ151 addgene plasmid #19330
  Vector type: Worm Expression, Cre/Lox ; mos1-mediated Single Copy Insertion (mosSCI)
  Selectable markers: Neomycin (select with G418)
Growth in bacteria
  Bacterial resistance: Ampicillin, 100 μg/mL
  Growth temperature: 37°C
  Growth strain: DH5alpha
  Copy number: High Copy
Gene/Insert
  Cloning method: Gibson Cloning
Terms and licenses: Academic/Nonprofit Terms; Industry Terms: Not Available to Industry
How to cite: pALS297 (ttTi5605-MCS loxP::Prps-27::NeoR::unc-54-3ʹutr::loxP) was a gift from Arneet Saltzman (Addgene plasmid # 129538 ; http://n2t.net/addgene:129538 ; RRID:Addgene_129538)
